>Addgene plasmid #162719 | pBa.NgCAM-Halo | addgene full sequence | sequence record 319474 | Addgene NGS Result
CCCCACACCCTCACCTCGAGGTGAGCCCCACGTTCTGCTTCACTCTCCCCATCTCCCCCCCCTCCCCACC
CCCAATTTTGTATTTATTTATTTTTTAATTATTTTGTGCAGCGATGGGGGCGGGGGGGGGGGGGGCGCGC
GCCAGGCGGGGCGGGGCGGGGCGAGGGGCGGGGCGGGGCGAGGCGGAGAGGTGCGGCGGCAGCCAATCAG
AGCGGCGCGCTCCGAAAGTTTCCTTTTATGGCGAGGCGGCGGCGGCGGCGGCCCTATAAAAAGCGAAGCG
CGCGGCGGGCGGGAGTCGCTGCGCGCTGCCTTCGCCCCGTGCCCCGCTCCGCCGCCGCCTCGCGCCGCCC
GCCCCGGCTCTGACTGACCGCGTTACTCCCACAGGTGAGCGGGCGGGACGGCCCTTCTCCTCCGGGCTGT
AATTAGCGCTTGGTTTAATGACGGCTCGTTTCTTTTCTGTGGCTGCGTGAAAGCCTTAAAGGGCTCCGGG
AGGGCCCTTTGTGCGGGGGGGAGCGGCTCGGGGGGTGCGTGCGTGTGTGTGTGCGTGGGGAGCGCCGCGT
GCGGCTCCGCGCTGCCCGGCGGCTGTGAGCGCTGCGGGCGCGGCGCGGGGCTTTGTGCGCTCCGCAGTGT
GCGCGAGGGGAGCGCGGCCGGGGGCGGTGCCCCGCGGTGCGGGGGGGGCTGCGAGGGGAACAAAGGCTGC
GTGCGGGGTGTGTGCGTGGGGGGGTGAGCAGGGGGTGTGGGCGCGGCGGTCGGGCTGTAACCCCCCCCTG
CACCCCCCTCCCCGAGTTGCTGAGCACGGCCCGGCTTCGGGTGCGGGGCTCCGTGCGGGGCGTGGCGCGG
GGCTCGCCGTGCCGGGCGGGGGGTGGCGGCAGGTGGGGGTGCCGGGCGGGGCGGGGCCGCCTCGGGCCGG
GGAGGGCTCGGGGGAGGGGCGCGGCGGCCCCCGGAGCGCCGGCGGCTGTCGAGGCGCGGCGAGCCGCAGC
CATTGCCTTTTATGGTAATCGTGCGAGAGGGCGCAGGGACTTCCTTTGTCCCAAATCTGTGCGGAGCCGA
AATCTGGGAGGCGCCGCCGCACCCCCTCTAGCGGGCGCGGGGCGAAGCGGTGCGGCGCCGGCAGGAAGGA
AATGGGCGGGGAGGGCCTTCGTGCGTCGCCGCGCCGCCGTCCCCTTCTCCATCTCCAGCCTCGGGGCTGT
CCGCAGGGGGACGGCTGCCTTCGGGGGGGACGGGGCAGGGCGGGGTTCGGCTTCTGGCGTGTGACCGGCG
GGGTTTATATCTTCCCTTCTCTGTTCCTCCGCAGCCCCCAAGCTTCCGCCATGGCTCTGCCCCATGGGCT
CGGCCTCCTCCTGCTCCTGTTGCTGGGGGGGCCCGGAGCCGCCATCACCATTCCCCCGGAGTATGGTGCA
CACGATTTCCTGCAGCCCCCCGAGCTGACGGAGGAACCCCCGGAACAACTCGTGGTCTTCCCCAGTGATG
ACATCGTCCTCAAATGCGTGGCCACCGGGAACCCCCCCGTCCAGTACCGATGGAGCCGTGAGGATCAGCC
CTTCGTCCCCGAGGAGCACGGGGGGGTCTCGGTGGTCCCCGGATCGGGGACTTTGGTCATCAACGCCACG
TTGGCCGCGCGGCTCCAGGGGCGCTTCCGCTGCTTCGCCACCAACGCGTTGGGCACCGCTGTGTCTCCCG
AGGCCAACGTCATCGCCGAGAACACTCCGCAGTGGCCGAAGGAGAAGGTGACCCCGGTGGAGGTGGAGGA
GGGGGACCCCGTGGTGCTGCCCTGTGACCCCCCCGAGAGCGCTGTGCCCCCTAAAATCTATTGGCTCAAC
AGCGACATCGTTCACATCGCTCAGGACGAGAGGGTATCGATGGGGCAGGATGGGAACCTCTACTTCTCCA
ACGCCATGGTGGGCGACAGCCACCCCGACTACATCTGCCACGCTCACTTCCTCGGCCCCCGCACCATCAT
CCAGAAGGAGCCCCTCGACCTCCGCGTGGCCCCCAGTAATGCGGTTCGGTCCCGCCGCCCCCGCCTGCTG
CTGCCCCGCGACCCCCAAACGACCACCATCGCCCTCCGGGGGGGCAGCGTCGTGTTGGAGTGCATCGCTG
AGGGGCTCCCCACTCCATGGGTCCGATGGCGGCGGCTGAATGGCCCCCTCCCCACCCGGGCGGCGTTGGA
GAACTTCAACAAAACGCTGCGGCTGTGGGGGGTGACGGAGAGCGACGACGGGGAGTACGAATGTGTGGCT
GAGAACGGGAGGGGGACGGCCAGGGGCACCCACAGCGTCACCGTGGAGGCCGCCCCATATTGGGTGCGGC
GGCCACAGAGTGGGGTCTTCGGGCCGGGGGAGACGGCGAGGCTGGACTGCGAGGTGGGGGGGAAACCCCG
ACCCCAAATCCAATGGAGCATCAATGGGGTCCCCATCGACGCGCTGCCGGGCGCGGAGCGGCGGTGGCTG
CGGGGCGGCGCTTTGGTGCTTCCGGAGCTGCGGCCGAACGACAGCGCGGTGCTGCAGTGCGAGGCGAGGA
ACCGCCACGGCCGCCTATTGGCCAACGCCTTCCTGCACGTCGTGGAGCTGCCGGTCCGAATGCTGACGGC
GGATGAGCAGCGCTACGAAGTGGTGGAAAACCAAACGGTGTTTCTGCACTGCAGAACCTTCGGGGCCCCC
GCGCCAAACGTCGAGTGGCTGACCCCCACTTTGGAGCCGGCTCTGCAGGACGATCGATCCTTCGTGTTCA
CCAATGGGAGCCTTCGGCTGAGTGCGGTGCGGGGGGGGGACGGGGGGGTCTACACCTGCATGGCCCAAAA
CGCCCACAGCAACGGCAGCCTCACGGCGCTCCTGGAGGTCAGAGCCCCCACCCGAATTTCGGCCCCCCCC
CGAAGCGCCACCGCCAAAAAAGGGGAGACGGTGACCTTTCACTGCGGGGCGACCTTTGACCCCGCCGTGA
CCCCCGGGGAGCTGCGATGGCTGCGGGGGGGGCAGCCGCTGCCCGACGACCCCCGGTATTCGGTGGCGGC
GGAGACGCTGACGGTGTCCAACGTGGACTATGGGGACGAGGGGACCATTCAGTGCCGCGCCTCCACCCCT
CTCGACTCCGCGGAGGCCGAAGCGCAGCTCAGAGTCGTGGGCCGCCCCGGCCCCATCCGGGACCTCCAAG
TGATGGAGGTGGACGAACACCGCGTGCGCCTCAGCTGGACCCCGGGGGACGACCATAACAGCCCCATAGA
GAAGTTCGTGGTGGAGGAGGAGGAGGGCATCTTCAGCGCGGGGCGCTTCGCGGAGCGGCTGACGGTTCCG
GGGGGGCAGCCGTGGACGCCCCCCCTCCCGCTGTCCCCATACGGGCGGTTCCGCTTCCGGGTGGTGGCCG
TTAACGCCTACGGGAGGGGGGAGCACAGCGCCCCCAGCGCCCCCATCGAGACCCCCCCCGCGGCTCCGGA
GCGCAACCCGGGGGGGGTCCATGGGGAGGGCAATGAGACCGGCAACCTCGTCATCACCTGGGAGCCCCTC
CCCCCCCAGGCCTGGAACGCCCCCTGGGTTCGGTACCGCGTGCAGTGGCGGCCATTGGAGGAGCCCGGCG
GGGGGGGCCCTTCGGGGGGGTTCCCGTGGGCCGAAAGCACCGTGGACGCCCCCCCCGTGGTGGTGGGGGG
GCTCCCCCCGTTCAGCCCCTTCCAGATCCGCGTCCAGGCCGTGAACGGAGCCGGGAAGGGACCGGAAGCG
ACCCCCGGCGTGGGGCACAGCGGGGAGGACCTGCCGTTGGTTTACCCTGAGAATGTGGGGGTGGAACTGC
TGAACAGCAGCACCGTGCGCGTGAGATGGACTTTGGGGGGGGGGCCCAAAGAGCTGCGGGGGCGTCTGAG
GGGCTTCCGGGTGCTGTATTGGCGTTTGGGATGGGTGGGGGAGCGCAGTCGTCGACAAGCCCCCCCCGAC
CCCCCCCAAATCCCCCAAAGCCCGGCTGAAGACCCCCCCCCATTTCCCCCCGTGGCTCTGACAGTGGGGG
GGGACGCGCGGGGGGCGCTGCTGGGGGGGCTGCGGCCCTGGAGCCGTTATCAGCTGCGGGTGTTGGTCTT
CAACGGGAGGGGGGACGGCCCCCCCAGCGAACCCATCGCCTTCGAGACCCCCGAGGGAGTTCCCGGCCCC
CCCGAGGAGCTCCGCGTGGAGCGGTTGGACGACACCGCCCTCTCCGTCCATTGGAAACGGCCGCGGCATT
TAAACGGAGTCCTCACGGGATATGTACTGAGATACCAGCAGGTGGAGCCGGCGCTCGGCCTCCCCCAGGA
GGCTCCGTACCCCCCCGGGACCCTCAATGCGACCCTAAGGGGGCTGAATGCGCGCTCCCGATACCGGCTG
GCGCTGCGCGCGAGCACGCGCGTCGGGAGCGGCCCCGCCCTGCAGACGGTGGGGAGCACGAAACCGGAAC
CGGCCCTCCCCGCTTTGGAGCGCGTTTTGGTGTCGGAGGTCGGGGAGGATTTCACGGTGCTGCTGTGGAG
TTTGGTGCAGCCCCAGGAGGACGACGTGGAGTTCGAAGTCCAATTCATGAATAAAAGCACGGATGAGCCG
TGGCGCACTTCGGGCCGCGCCAACTCCTCTTTAAGGCGGTACCGTCTGGAGGGGCTGCGGCCCGGCACCG
CCTACCGAGTCCAATTCGTGGGCCGGAACCGCTCTGGGGAAAACGTGGCCTTCTGGGAGAGCGAAGTGCA
AACCAACGGCACCGTGGTGCGCAGCCTGGTGGGGGGGTTTGCCACCAAGGGGTGGTTCATCGGCTTCGTC
AGCTCCGTGGTGCTCCTTCTCCTCATCCTCCTCATCCTCTGCTTCATCAAACGCAGCAAGGGGGGCAAGT
ATTCGGTGAAGGACAAGGAGGACACGCAGGTGGACTCTGAGGCGCGGCCCATGAAGGATGAGACCTTTGG
GGAGTACAGGTCGTTGGAGAGCGAAGCGGAGGAGAAGGGTTCGGCTTCGGGTTCCGGCGCCGGTTCCGGT
GTGGGTTCTCCGGGTCGGGGTCCGTGCGCGGCGGGCAGCGAAGACAGCCTGGCGGGGTACGGAGGCAGCG
GGGATGTGCAGTTCAATGAGGATGGATCCTTCATCGGGCAGTACCGCGGACCCGGAGCCGGACCCGGCAG
CTCCGGCCCTGCCAGCCCCTGTGCTGGGCCCCCCCTGGATTTGGTAAGTAAGCTTGGCGCGCCTAGGCCT
ACCATGGCTAGCCTCGAGCCAACCACTGAGGATCTGTACTTTCAGAGCGATAACGATGGATCCGAAATCG
GTACTGGCTTTCCATTCGACCCCCATTATGTGGAAGTCCTGGGCGAGCGCATGCACTACGTCGATGTTGG
TCCGCGCGATGGCACCCCTGTGCTGTTCCTGCACGGTAACCCGACCTCCTCCTACGTGTGGCGCAACATC
ATCCCGCATGTTGCACCGACCCATCGCTGCATTGCTCCAGACCTGATCGGTATGGGCAAATCCGACAAAC
CAGACCTGGGTTATTTCTTCGACGACCACGTCCGCTTCATGGATGCCTTCATCGAAGCCCTGGGTCTGGA
AGAGGTCGTCCTGGTCATTCACGACTGGGGCTCCGCTCTGGGTTTCCACTGGGCCAAGCGCAATCCAGAG
CGCGTCAAAGGTATTGCATTTATGGAGTTCATCCGCCCTATCCCGACCTGGGACGAATGGCCAGAATTTG
CCCGCGAGACCTTCCAGGCCTTCCGCACCACCGACGTCGGCCGCAAGCTGATCATCGATCAGAACGTTTT
TATCGAGGGTACGCTGCCGATGGGTGTCGTCCGCCCGCTGACTGAAGTCGAGATGGACCATTACCGCGAG
CCGTTCCTGAATCCTGTTGACCGCGAGCCACTGTGGCGCTTCCCAAACGAGCTGCCAATCGCCGGTGAGC
CAGCGAACATCGTCGCGCTGGTCGAAGAATACATGGACTGGCTGCACCAGTCCCCTGTCCCGAAGCTGCT
GTTCTGGGGCACCCCAGGCGTTCTGATCCCACCGGCCGAAGCCGCTCGCCTGGCCAAAAGCCTGCCTAAC
TGCAAGGCTGTGGACATCGGCCCGGGTCTGAATCTGCTGCAAGAAGACAACCCGGACCTGATCGGCAGCG
AGATCGCGCGCTGGCTGTCTACTCTGGAGATTTCCGGTCTGTACAAGCGGACCGTCTAATCTAGATAAGT
AATGATCATAATCAGCCATATCACATCTGTAGAGGTTTTACTTGCTTTAAAAAACCTCCCACACCTCCCC
CTGAACCTGAAACATAAAATGAATGCAATTGTTGTTGTTAACTTGTTTATTGCAGCTTATAATGGTTACA
AATAAAGCAATAGCATCACAAATTTCACAAATAAAGCATTTTTTTCACTGCATTCTAGTTGTGGTTTGTC
CAAACTCATCAATGTATCTTATCATGTCTGGATCCCCGGGTACCGAGCTCGAATTCGTAATCATGTCATA
GCTGTTTCCTGTGTGAAATTGTTATCCGCTCACAATTCCACACAACATACGAGCCGGAAGCATAAAGTGT
AAAGCCTGGGGTGCCTAATGAGTGAGCTAACTCACATTAATTGCGTTGCGCTCACTGCCCGCTTTCCAGT
CGGGAAACCTGTCGTGCCAGCTGCATTAATGAATCGGCCAACGCGCGGGGAGAGGCGGTTTGCGTATTGG
GCGCTCTTCCGCTTCCTCGCTCACTGACTCGCTGCGCTCGGTCGTTCGGCTGCGGCGAGCGGTATCAGCT
CACTCAAAGGCGGTAATACGGTTATCCACAGAATCAGGGGATAACGCAGGAAAGAACATGTGAGCAAAAG
GCCAGCAAAAGGCCAGGAACCGTAAAAAGGCCGCGTTGCTGGCGTTTTTCCATAGGCTCCGCCCCCCTGA
CGAGCATCACAAAAATCGACGCTCAAGTCAGAGGTGGCGAAACCCGATAGGACTATAAAGATACCAGGCG
TTTCCCCCTGGAAGCTCCCTCGTGCGCTCTCCTGTTCCGACCCTGCCGCTTACCGGATACCTGTCCGCCT
TTCTCCCTTCGGGAAGCGTGGCGCTTTCTCATAGCTCACGCTGTAGGTATCTCAGTTCGGTGTAGGTCGT
TCGCTCCAAGCTGGGCTGTGTGCACGAACCCCCCGTTCAGCCCGACCGCTGCGCCTTATCCGGTAACTAT
CGTCTTGAGTCCAACCCGGTAAGACACGACTTATCGCCACTGGCAGCAGCCACTGGTAACAGGATTAGCA
GAGCGAGGTATGTAGGCGGTGCTACAGAGTTCTTGAAGTGGTGGCCTAACTACGGCTACACTAGAAGAAC
AGTATTTGGTATCTGCGCTCTGCTGAAGCCAGTTACCTTCGGAAAAAGAGTTGGTAGCTCTTGATCCGGC
AAACAAACCACCGCTGGTAGCGGTGGTTTTTTTGTTTGCAAGCAGCAGATTACGCGCAGAAAAAAAGGAT
CTCAAGAAGATCCTTTGATCTTTTCTACGGGGTCTGACGCTCAGTGGAACGAAAACTCACGTTAAGGGAT
TTTGGTCATGAGATTATCAAAAAGGATCTTCACCTAGATCCTTTTAAATTAAAAATGAAGTTTTAAATCA
ATCTAAAGTATATATGAGTAAACTTGGTCTGACAGTTACCAATGCTTAATCAGTGAGGCACCTATCTCAG
CGATCTGTCTATTTCGTTCATCCATAGTTGCCTGACTCCCCGTCGTGTAGATAACTACGATACGGGAGGG
CTTACCATCTGGCCCCAGTGCTGCAATGATACCGCGAGACCCACGCTCACCGGCTCCAGATTTATCAGCA
ATAAACCAGCCAGCCGGAAGGGCCGAGCGCAGAAGTGGTCCTGCAACTTTATCCGCCTCCATCCAGTCTA
TTAATTGTTGCCGGGAAGCTAGAGTAAGTAGTTCGCCAGTTAATAGTTTGCGCAACGTTGTTGCCATTGC
TACAGGCATCGTGGTGTCACGCTCGTCGTTTGGTATGGCTTCATTCAGCTCCGGTTCCCAACGATCAAGG
CGAGTTACATGATCCCCCATGTTGTGCAAAAAAGCGGTTAGCTCCTTCGGTCCTCCGATCGTTGTCAGAA
GTAAGTTGGCCGCAGTGTTATCACTCATGGTTATGGCAGCACTGCATAATTCTCTTACTGTCATGCCATC
CGTAAGATGCTTTTCTGTGACTGGTGAGTACTCAACCAAGTCATTCTGAGAATAGTGTATGCGGCGACCG
AGTTGCTCTTGCCCGGCGTCAATACGGGATAATACCGCGCCACATAGCAGAACTTTAAAAGTGCTCATCA
TTGGAAAACGTTCTTCGGGGCGAAAACTCTCAAGGATCTTACCGCTGTTGAGATCCAGTTCGATGTAACC
CACTCGTGCACCCAACTGATCTTCAGCATCTTTTACTTTCACCAGCGTTTCTGGGTGAGCAAAAACAGGA
AGGCAAAATGCCGCAAAAAAGGGAATAAGGGCGACACGGAAATGTTGAATACTCATACTCTTCCTTTTTC
AATATTATTGAAGCATTTATCAGGGTTATTGTCTCATGAGCGGATACATATTTGAATGTATTTAGAAAAA
TAAACAAATAGGGGTTCCGCGCACATTTCCCCGAAAAGTGCCACCTGACGTCTAAGAAACCATTATTATC
ATGACATTAACCTATAAAAATAGGCGTATCACGAGGCCCTTTCGTCTCGCGCGTTTCGGTGATGACGGTG
AAAACCTCTGACACATGCAGCTCCCGGAGACGGTCACAGCTTGTCTGTAAGCGGATGCCGGGAGCAGACA
AGCCCGTCAGGGCGCGTCAGCGGGTGTTGGCGGGTGTCGGGGCTGGCTTAACTATGCGGCATCAGAGCAG
ATTGTACTGAGAGTGCACCATATGCGGTGTGAAATACCGCACAGATGCGTAAGGAGAAAATACCGCATCA
GGCGCCATTCGCCATTCAGGCTGCGCAACTGTTGGGAAGGGCGATCGGTGCGGGCCTCTTCGCTATTACG
CCAGCTGGCGAAAGGGGGATGTGCTGCAAGGCGATTAAGTTGGGTAACGCCAGGGTTTTCCCAGTCACGA
CGTTGTAAAACGACGGCCAGTGCCAAGTTGGGATCTTTGCATTGGCCCACGGCTCTCAGGATGGGGATGC
TCCCCTTCAGCACCCGGTTCCCCTTGGAAACTGATGGTCCTGGCTCTGTGGCATGGCAGTGGCACTGTGA
GGAGCCCCCTACCAGCAGCACACAGTGGGGTTGGCACTGCCACGCTCCGGATGCCGCGCTCTGATCCAAC
CCCATAATCAAGGGAACCCGAATTGCCCCATCATTGCCCCCACCACCCCCATCCTGCCGGGCCCTCACAC
CCCACGCTGCCTTCTGGTGACATTCCCCAGCCCAAACCCACGGCTTCATGGCTACCGCGGGGCATTTCCC
ATTGCCGCCCCATTATCAGCTCTGCACACCTCCCGCTGTACCCATGCCTCGTGGCTGCCCTTCTTTGACG
TATAATCTTCTAATTAATACCCGGCCTTGTCAAAGTGGAGCACAAACGTTAATTAATTCCCCAGCAGGCA
GGTAATTAACAGTGTGACTCCCTTTTTGCTGCGAGTGGGGCTGATACAGAGAGATGTGGCACTATGGAGC
CCACGGGGTCCTGGCACTGGGTGCCCACGGAGGTCCCCATGTGCTGCAGTGTCACCGCCTCCGAGGAGAC
AGTATTGTCCCTGCGGTGTCCCTGCAGCTCAGCTCTGTCCACAGGGCCACCTCCAGTTTGGAGGGGACAC
AATGCAGCCCCGATGCAACCCATCCTCGCAGCATCCCAGGGACAAAGACCCCACTGCAAGACCGCACACA
GGGCTGGGTCCCGCTCCCCTAATATCTACAGTGCTTCTTGCATGGCCCCTTAATCAATGCAGTTAATCAG
CATGCGCTCATGCACCGCTCTGGAGCTGCAAAGCCCCTCGCAGCGCTGCTCACCAACACCGCGCACCGCC
CCGGCCCAGCCTGCAGCACGCGCTGCAAACAGGAAAGAAACAAAATATTGCCCAAATGTAGGCAAAGGCA
TTCGGCTGCCTTGACCTCCGCCGGGCCGGGCCCTGCCTGACTCAGCTCCTTACTCAGCGCTCGCTTCCTC
CCTCCGGCTGCCACCGCCGCAGCGCACACCCTGACAAAGAGTGGCCCTTAACGGGCTCTGAGGTGCACCC
AGCAGTGCACTCAGCAGTCCAAGGGCCGGCCTGGAGGTTTGCACCGCTACGTGCTGACATTAGCATTGAA
CTTGGCCCTGGGTAGTGCTGCAGGCCGGGCGGGGTGGGTGTAGAGAGTGCAGCGCGCGTTGCACCCGGTG
CCCCTTCCCCTCCCTTGCATCCCAGCAGGCTGCACCCCAGCACCAGGCCCGTGCATGCATGCTCCTGGTG
TTATTGCAGCCTGGTGCATGCATGCGTCTTGATGGTGCAGCGCTGTGCATGCATCCTCCTTGGTGTGTAG
CAGTCTAGTGCATGCATACCCCTCGGTGTTATTGCTGCTCTGTGCACGCACGCTCATTGTATCACTTCAT
CCCAGTGCATGCACTCACACTGGAGCGATTGCTGCTCGGTGCACGCACACTCATTGTATCACTGCAGCTC
AGTGGCTGCACGCACACCGGTGTTATTGCTGCTCGGTGCGTGCATGCACATCAGTGTCGCTGCAGCTCAG
TGCATGCACGCTCATTGCCCATCGCTATCCCTGCCTCTCCTGCTGGCGCTCCCCGGGAGGTGACTTCAAG
GGGACCGCAGGACCACCTCGGGGGTGGGGGGAGGGCTGCACACGCGGACCCCGCTCCCCCTCCCCAACAA
AGCACTGTGGAATCAAAAAGGGGGGAGGGGGGATGGAGGGGCGCGTCACACCCCCG
Features (pLannotate 1.2.2; 17 found; start..end, strand, type, name):
     16..291     +  promoter       chicken β-actin promoter: No description available
    292..1261    +  intron         chimeric intron: chimera between introns from chicken β-actin and rabbit β-globin
   1311..5150    +  CDS            NGCA_CHICK: Experimental evidence at protein level: Swiss-Prot protein existence level 1. Mediates the adhesion of neurons to neurons and neurons to glia. It is involved in neuronal migration, neurite fasciculation and outgrowth. From Gallus gallus (Chicken).
   5208..5228    +  CDS            TEV site: tobacco etch virus (TEV) protease recognition and cleavage site
   5244..6127    +  CDS            HaloTag® (fragment): modified bacterial dehalogenase that forms covalent bonds with chloroalkane derivatives
   6162..6247    +  CDS            large T antigen (fragment): large T antigen from SV40 (simian virus 40)
   6270..6404    +  polyA_signal   SV40 poly(A) signal: SV40 polyadenylation signal
   6457..6479    -  protein_bind   lac operator (fragment): The lac repressor binds to the lac operator to inhibit transcription in E. coli. This inhibition can be relieved by adding lactose or isopropyl-β-D-thiogalactopyranoside (IPTG). lac repressor encoded by lacI
   6483..6513    -  promoter       lac promoter: promoter for the E. coli lac operon
   6528..6549    -  protein_bind   CAP binding site: CAP binding activates transcription in the presence of cAMP. E. coli catabolite activator protein
   6562..6654    -  CDS            lacI (fragment): lac repressor; lacI; The lac repressor binds to the lac operator to inhibit transcription in E. coli. This inhibition can be relieved by adding lactose or isopropyl-β-D-thiogalactopyranoside (IPTG).
   6837..7425    -  rep_origin     ori: high-copy-number ColE1/pMB1/pBR322/pUC origin of replication
   7596..8456    -  CDS            AmpR: β-lactamase; bla; confers resistance to ampicillin, carbenicillin, and related antibiotics
   8457..8561    -  promoter       AmpR promoter: bla
   8656..8691    +  CDS            rop (fragment): Rop protein, which maintains plasmids at low copy number; rop
   8793..8892    +  misc_feature   bom (fragment): basis of mobility region from pBR322
   8898..9052    -  CDS            lacZα (fragment): LacZα fragment of β-galactosidase; lacZ fragment
