[The description below was written by a language model from this plasmid's Addgene catalogue record and pLannotate feature annotations shown in this document.]
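Description:
pBa.NgCAM-Halo is a mammalian expression plasmid of about 10.8 kb, built on the pBeta Actin-Halo backbone, that produces chicken NgCAM (the L1CAM-family neuron-glia cell adhesion molecule) fused at its C terminus to HaloTag. Transcription is driven by the chicken β-actin promoter followed by a chimeric chicken β-actin/rabbit β-globin intron, an arrangement that supports strong expression in mammalian cells. The NgCAM coding sequence is followed by a TEV protease recognition site and then the HaloTag, a modified bacterial dehalogenase that bonds covalently to chloroalkane ligands, so the fusion protein can be labelled with cell-permeable or impermeable fluorescent dyes. A short SV40 large T antigen fragment and the SV40 polyadenylation signal terminate the transcription unit. The insert is recorded as carrying three substitutions relative to the reference sequence (E137K, K138E and K642E). The cloning sites used are not stated.

For propagation in E. coli the plasmid carries a high-copy ColE1/pUC-type origin and an ampicillin resistance gene with its own promoter. The remaining annotated elements (lac promoter/operator, and fragments of lacI, rop, bom and lacZα) are backbone remnants with no apparent role in the expression cassette. No mammalian selection marker is annotated, which is consistent with transient transfection. The depositor notes that the pBa vector is prone to recombination, and a recombination-deficient stable strain is listed for growth. The associated publication concerns labelling of polarized vesicle populations in neurons, which suggests the construct serves as a Halo-labelled membrane cargo for imaging vesicle trafficking.
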