Addgene plasmid #162719: pBa.NgCAM-Halo
Purpose: Mammalian expression of chicken NgCam
Depositing lab: Marvin Bentley. Depositing organization: Rensselaer Polytechnic Institute. Publication: A Novel Labeling Strategy Reveals That Myosin Va and Myosin Vb Bind the Same Dendritically Polarized Vesicle Population. Frank M, Citarella CG, Quinones GB, Bentley M. Traffic. 2020 Sep 21. doi: 10.1111/tra.12764. PubMed 32959500.
Backbone
  Vector backbone: pBeta Actin-Halo
  Vector type: Mammalian Expression
Growth in bacteria
  Bacterial resistance: Ampicillin, 100 μg/mL
  Growth temperature: 37°C
  Growth strain: NEB Stable
  Copy number: High Copy
Gene/Insert
  Gene/Insert name: NgCam
  Species: G. gallus (chicken)
  Mutation: E137K, K138E, and K642E
  GenBank ID: Z75013
  Entrez Gene: L1CAM
  Promoter: Chicken Beta actin
  Tag / fusion protein: Halo (C terminal on backbone)
  Cloning method: Restriction Enzyme; 5′ cloning site Unknown (unknown if destroyed); 3′ cloning site Unknown (unknown if destroyed)
Terms and licenses: Academic/Nonprofit Terms; Industry Terms: Not Available to Industry
Depositor comments: pBa vector is susceptible to recombination and should not be grown in fast growing bacteria or cloned using recombination.
How to cite: pBa.NgCAM-Halo was a gift from Marvin Bentley (Addgene plasmid # 162719 ; http://n2t.net/addgene:162719 ; RRID:Addgene_162719)
